Addgene plasmid #176969: CHAF1B_pcDNA6.2/EmGFP-Bsd
Purpose: Mammalian expression vector encoding CHAF1B and EmGFP-Bsd
Depositing lab: Roger Reeves. Depositing organization: Johns Hopkins University and School of Medicine. Publication: Overexpression screen of chromosome 21 genes reveals modulators of Sonic hedgehog signaling relevant to Down syndrome. Moyer AJ, Fernandez FX, Li Y, Klinedinst DK, Florea LD, Kazuki Y, Oshimura M, Reeves RH. Dis Model Mech. 2023 Apr 1;16(4):dmm049712. doi: 10.1242/dmm.049712. Epub 2023 Apr 13. PubMed 36995257.
Backbone
  Vector backbone: pcDNA6.2/EmGFP-Bsd/V5-DEST
  Backbone manufacturer: Invitrogen (V36620)
  Backbone size w/o insert (bp): 5983
  Vector type: Mammalian Expression
  Selectable markers: EmGFP fused to Blasticidin (bsd)-resistance marker
Growth in bacteria
  Bacterial resistance: Ampicillin, 100 μg/mL
  Growth temperature: 37°C
  Growth strain: DH5alpha
  Copy number: High Copy
Gene/Insert
  Gene/Insert name: CHAF1B (alt names: CAF1; MPP7)
  Species: H. sapiens (human)
  Insert size (bp): 1680
  Entrez Gene: CHAF1B (a.k.a. CAF-1, CAF-IP60, CAF1, CAF1A, CAF1P60, MPHOSPH7, MPP7)
  Promoter: CMV
  Cloning method: Gateway Cloning
  Sequencing primers: 5′ T7; 3′ V5 reverse
Resource information
  A portion of this plasmid was derived from a plasmid made by: Derived from Addgene #53862
Terms and licenses: Academic/Nonprofit Terms; Industry Terms: Not Available to Industry
Depositor comments: CHAF1B (NM_005441) expressed under the control of CMV promoter and EmGFP-Bsd under the control of PGK
How to cite: CHAF1B_pcDNA6.2/EmGFP-Bsd was a gift from Roger Reeves (Addgene plasmid # 176969 ; http://n2t.net/addgene:176969 ; RRID:Addgene_176969)
