[The description below was written by a language model from this plasmid's Addgene catalogue record and pLannotate feature annotations shown in this document.]
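Description:
CHAF1B_pcDNA6.2/EmGFP-Bsd is a mammalian expression plasmid of about 7.7 kb, made by Gateway recombination of the human CHAF1B coding sequence into the Invitrogen pcDNA6.2/EmGFP-Bsd/V5-DEST destination vector. It is propagated in E. coli as a high-copy plasmid through a ColE1/pUC-type origin and selected with ampicillin via the β-lactamase gene. An f1 origin is also present.

The plasmid carries two independent mammalian expression units. In the first, the CMV immediate-early enhancer and promoter drive the roughly 1.7 kb CHAF1B open reading frame, which encodes the p60 subunit of the chromatin assembly factor 1 complex that deposits newly synthesised histones H3 and H4 onto replicating DNA. The insert is flanked by attB1 and attB2 sites left by the Gateway reaction. It is followed by a V5 epitope sequence and the HSV thymidine kinase polyadenylation signal. The record does not state whether CHAF1B is read through in frame into the V5 tag. A T7 promoter upstream of the insert serves as a sequencing primer site and could support in vitro transcription.

In the second unit, the mouse PGK promoter expresses Emerald GFP fused to blasticidin S deaminase and terminates at an SV40 poly(A) signal, with an EM7 bacterial promoter placed ahead of the fusion. This fusion lets transfected cells be identified by green fluorescence and selected with blasticidin. Short annotations such as an HIV-1 LTR, bleomycin resistance, lacI and bGH poly(A) are only small fragments and are probably not functional elements.

The associated publication describes an overexpression screen of chromosome 21 genes for modulators of Sonic hedgehog signalling relevant to Down syndrome.
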