Features (pLannotate 1.2.2; 26 found; start..end, strand, type, name):
      1..380     +  enhancer       CMV enhancer: human cytomegalovirus immediate early enhancer
    381..584     +  promoter       CMV promoter: human cytomegalovirus (CMV) immediate early promoter
    580..613     +  LTR            5' LTR (truncated) (fragment): truncated 5' long terminal repeat (LTR) from HIV-1
    629..647     +  promoter       T7 promoter: promoter for bacteriophage T7 RNA polymerase
    678..698     +  protein_bind   attB1: mutant version of attB; core recombination site for the Gateway® BP reaction BP Clonase™
    704..2380    +  CDS            CHAF1B: CAF1B_HUMAN - Also known as CAF1A, CAF1P60, MPHOSPH7, MPP7. Experimental evidence at protein level: Swiss-Prot protein existence level 1. Complex that is thought to mediate chromatin assembly in DNA replication and DNA repair. Assembles histone octamers onto replicating DNA in vitro. CAF-1 performs the first step of the nucleosome assembly process, bringing newly synthesized histones H3 and H4 to replicating DNA; histones H2A/H2B can bind to this chromatin precursor subsequent to DNA replication to complete the histone octamer. From Homo sapiens (Human).
   2385..2409    -  protein_bind   attB2: mutant version of attB; recombination site for the Gateway® BP reaction BP Clonase™
   2435..2476    +  CDS            V5 tag: epitope tag from simian virus 5
   2560..2608    +  polyA_signal   HSV TK poly(A) signal: herpes simplex virus thymidine kinase polyadenylation signal (Cole and Stacy, 1985)
   2699..2715    -  polyA_signal   bGH poly(A) signal (fragment): bovine growth hormone polyadenylation signal
   2810..3238    +  rep_origin     f1 ori (sequence partly withheld): f1 bacteriophage origin of replication; arrow indicates direction of (+) strand synthesis
   3253..3752    +  promoter       PGK promoter: mouse phosphoglycerate kinase 1 promoter
   3766..3813    +  promoter       EM7 promoter: synthetic bacterial promoter&nbsp
   3832..4548    +  CDS            Emerald: Emerald is a basic (constitutively fluorescent) green fluorescent protein published in 1998, derived from Aequorea victoria. It is reported to be a very rapidly-maturing weak dimer.
   4548..4944    +  CDS            BSD (fragment): blasticidin S deaminase; Aspergillus terreus BSD; confers resistance to blasticidin
   4945..4972    +  CDS            BleoR (fragment): antibiotic-binding protein; Sh ble from Streptoalloteichus hindustanus; confers resistance to bleomycin, phleomycin, and Zeocin™
   4982..5107    +  CDS            ble (fragment): BLE_KLEPN - Experimental evidence at protein level: Swiss-Prot protein existence level 1. Binding protein with a strong affinity to the bleomycin family of antibiotics. Binds to CL990; an antimitotic-antibiotic compound. From Klebsiella pneumoniae.
   5102..5223    +  polyA_signal   SV40 poly(A) signal: SV40 polyadenylation signal
   5296..5312    -  protein_bind   lac operator: The lac repressor binds to the lac operator to inhibit transcription in E. coli. This inhibition can be relieved by adding lactose or isopropyl-β-D-thiogalactopyranoside (IPTG). lac repressor encoded by lacI
   5320..5350    -  promoter       lac promoter: promoter for the E. coli lac operon
   5365..5386    -  protein_bind   CAP binding site: CAP binding activates transcription in the presence of cAMP. E. coli catabolite activator protein
   5399..5491    -  CDS            lacI (fragment): lac repressor; lacI; The lac repressor binds to the lac operator to inhibit transcription in E. coli. This inhibition can be relieved by adding lactose or isopropyl-β-D-thiogalactopyranoside (IPTG).
   5674..6262    -  rep_origin     ori: high-copy-number ColE1/pMB1/pBR322/pUC origin of replication
   6433..7293    -  CDS            AmpR: β-lactamase; bla; confers resistance to ampicillin, carbenicillin, and related antibiotics
   7294..7398    -  promoter       AmpR promoter: bla
   7457..7509    -  misc_feature   bom (fragment): basis of mobility region from pBR322
>Addgene plasmid #176969 | CHAF1B_pcDNA6.2/EmGFP-Bsd | addgene full sequence | sequence record 349728 | Addgene NGS Result
GACATTGATTATTGACTAGTTATTAATAGTAATCAATTACGGGGTCATTAGTTCATAGCCCATATATGGA
GTTCCGCGTTACATAACTTACGGTAAATGGCCCGCCTGGCTGACCGCCCAACGACCCCCGCCCATTGACG
TCAATAATGACGTATGTTCCCATAGTAACGCCAATAGGGACTTTCCATTGACGTCAATGGGTGGAGTATT
TACGGTAAACTGCCCACTTGGCAGTACATCAAGTGTATCATATGCCAAGTACGCCCCCTATTGACGTCAA
TGACGGTAAATGGCCCGCCTGGCATTATGCCCAGTACATGACCTTATGGGACTTTCCTACTTGGCAGTAC
ATCTACGTATTAGTCATCGCTATTACCATGGTGATGCGGTTTTGGCAGTACATCAATGGGCGTGGATAGC
GGTTTGACTCACGGGGATTTCCAAGTCTCCACCCCATTGACGTCAATGGGAGTTTGTTTTGGCACCAAAA
TCAACGGGACTTTCCAAAATGTCGTAACAACTCCGCCCCATTGACGCAAATGGGCGGTAGGCGTGTACGG
TGGGAGGTCTATATAAGCAGAGCTCTCTGGCTAACTAGAGAACCCACTGCTTACTGGCTTATCGAAATTA
ATACGACTCACTATAGGGAGACCCAAGCTGGCTAGTTAAGCTATCAACAAGTTTGTACAAAAAAGCAGGC
ACCATGAAAGTCATCACTTGTGAAATAGCCTGGCACAACAAGGAGCCCGTGTACAGCCTGGACTTCCAGC
ATGGGACGGCTGGGAGGATCCACAGACTGGCGTCTGCCGGCGTGGACACCAATGTCAGGATCTGGAAGGT
AGAAAAGGGACCAGATGGAAAAGCCATCGTGGAATTTTTGTCCAATCTTGCTCGTCATACCAAAGCCGTC
AATGTTGTGCGTTTTTCTCCAACTGGGGAAATTTTAGCATCGGGAGGAGATGATGCTGTCATCCTATTGT
GGAAGGTGAATGATAACAAGGAGCCGGAGCAGATCGCTTTTCAGGATGAGGACGAGGCCCAGCTGAACAA
GGAGAACTGGACGGTTGTGAAGACTCTGCGGGGCCACTTAGAAGATGTGTATGATATTTGCTGGGCAACT
GATGGGAATTTAATGGCTTCTGCCTCTGTGGATAACACAGCCATCATATGGGATGTCAGCAAAGGACAAA
AGATATCAATTTTTAATGAACATAAAAGTTATGTCCAAGGAGTAACCTGGGACCCTTTGGGTCAATATGT
TGCTACTCTGAGCTGTGACAGGGTGCTGCGAGTATACAGTATACAGAAGAAGCGTGTGGCTTTCAATGTT
TCGAAGATGCTGTCTGGAATAGGGGCTGAAGGAGAGGCAAGAAGCTACCGGATGTTTCACGACGACAGCA
TGAAGTCTTTCTTCCGTAGACTGAGTTTCACTCCCGACGGATCTTTGCTTCTCACGCCAGCTGGATGTGT
GGAATCTGGTGAAAATGTAATGAATACCACTTATGTTTTCTCCAGGAAGAATCTTAAAAGGCCCATCGCT
CATCTTCCATGTCCTGGAAAAGCCACTCTTGCTGTTCGCTGCTGTCCGGTCTACTTTGAACTGAGGCCAG
TGGTGGAAACGGGTGTGGAGCTGATGAGTCTGCCCTACCGCCTGGTGTTTGCTGTGGCCTCGGAGGATTC
CGTGCTTCTGTATGACACCCAGCAGTCCTTCCCTTTTGGTTACGTGTCTAATATACATTACCACACCCTC
AGTGACATTTCATGGTCCAGCGATGGTGCCTTCCTGGCCATTTCTTCCACGGACGGTTACTGCTCATTTG
TGACATTTGAGAAAGATGAACTTGGAATTCCTTTGAAAGAGAAGCCAGTTTTGAACATGAGAACTCCTGA
TACAGCAAAGAAAACCAAGAGTCAGACACATCGAGGGTCTTCGCCAGGACCCAGACCGGTAGAGGGAACC
CCTGCCAGCAGAACCCAAGACCCCAGCAGCCCCGGCACGACTCCCCCTCAGGCCAGACAGGCCCCAGCCC
CAACAGTCATCAGGGACCCTCCCTCCATCACTCCTGCTGTCAAAAGCCCCTTGCCGGGGCCTTCGGAGGA
GAAGACCCTGCAGCCCAGTAGTCAAAACACAAAAGCCCACCCATCCCGGAGGGTCACTCTGAACACACTG
CAAGCCTGGAGCAAGACAACACCCCGGAGAATAAACTTAACACCCTTAAAGACGGACACTCCACCAAGTT
CTGTACCAACCAGTGTGATTTCCACCCCTTCTACAGAAGAAATTCAGTCAGAGACGCCTGGAGACGCTCA
GGGCAGTCCCCCAGAGCTAAAGCGGCCCAGACTCGATGAAAACAAAGGAGGCACGGAAAGTCTGGACCCT
TAGAACCCAGCTTTCTTGTACAAAGTGGTTGATCTAGAGGGCCCGCGGTTCGAAGGTAAGCCTATCCCTA
ACCCTCTCCTCGGTCTCGATTCTACGCGTACCGGTTAGTAATGAGTTTAAACGGGGGAGGCTAACTGAAA
CACGGAAGGAGACAATACCGGAAGGAACCCGCGCTATGACGGCAATAAAAAGACAGAATAAAACGCACGG
GTGTTGGGTCGTTTGTTCATAAACGCGGGGTTCGGTCCCAGGGCTGGCACTCTGTCGATACCCCACCGAG
ACCCCATTGGGGCCAATACGCCCGCGTTTCTTCCTTTTCCCCACCCCACCCCCCAAGTTCGGGTGAAGGC
CCAGGGCTCGCAGCCAACGTCGGGGCGGCAGGCCCTGCCATAGCAGATCTGCGCAGCTGGGGCTCTAGGG
GGTATCCCC
[124 nt withheld, positions 2810-2933]
C
[91 nt withheld, positions 2935-3025]
A
[49 nt withheld, positions 3027-3075]
CCTTTGACGTTGGAGTCCACGTTCTTT
[37 nt withheld, positions 3103-3139]
ACCCTATCTCGGTCTATTCTTTTGATTTATAAGGGATTTTGCCGATTTCGGCCTATTGGTTAAAAAATGA
GCTGATTTAACAAAAATTTAACGCGAATTATCCTCGAGCTACCGGGTAGGGGAGGCGCTTTTCCCAAGGC
AGTCTGGAGCATGCGCTTTAGCAGCCCCGCTGGGCACTTGGCGCTACACAAGTGGCCTCTGGCCTCGCAC
ACATTCCACATCCACCGGTAGGCGCCAACCGGCTCCGTTCTTTGGTGGCCCCTTCGCGCCACCTTCTACT
CCTCCCCTAGTCAGGAAGTTCCCCCCCGCCCCGCAGCTCGCGTCGTGCAGGACGTGACAAATGGAAGTAG
CACGTCTCACTAGTCTCGTGCAGATGGACAGCACCGCTGAGCAATGGAAGCGGGTAGGCCTTTGGGGCAG
CGGCCAATAGCAGCTTTGCTCCTTCGCTTTCTGGGCTCAGAGGCTGGGAAGGGGTGGGTCCGGGGGCGGG
CTCAGGGGCGGGCTCAGGGGCGGGGCGGGCGCCCGAAGGTCCTCCGGAGGCCCGGCATTCTGCACGCTTC
AAAAGCGCACGTCTGCCGCGCTGTTCTCCTCTTCCTCATCTCCGGGCCTTTCGACTCTAGACACGTGTTG
ACAATTAATCATCGGCATAGTATATCGGCATAGTATAATACGACAAGGTGAGGAACTAAACCATGGTGAG
CAAGGGCGAGGAGCTGTTCACCGGGGTGGTGCCCATCCTGGTCGAGCTGGACGGCGACGTAAACGGCCAC
AAGTTCAGCGTGTCCGGCGAGGGCGAGGGCGATGCCACCTACGGCAAGCTGACCCTGAAGTTCATCTGCA
CCACCGGCAAGCTGCCCGTGCCCTGGCCCACCCTCGTGACCACCTTCACCTACGGCGTGCAGTGCTTCGC
CCGCTACCCCGACCACATGAAGCAGCACGACTTCTTCAAGTCCGCCATGCCCGAAGGCTACGTCCAGGAG
CGCACCATCTTCTTCAAGGACGACGGCAACTACAAGACCCGCGCCGAGGTGAAGTTCGAGGGCGACACCC
TGGTGAACCGCATCGAGCTGAAGGGCATCGACTTCAAGGAGGACGGCAACATCCTGGGGCACAAGCTGGA
GTACAACTACAACAGCCACAAGGTCTATATCACCGCCGACAAGCAGAAGAACGGCATCAAGGTGAACTTC
AAGACCCGCCACAACATCGAGGACGGCAGCGTGCAGCTCGCCGACCACTACCAGCAGAACACCCCCATCG
GCGACGGCCCCGTGCTGCTGCCCGACAACCACTACCTGAGCACCCAGTCCGCCCTGAGCAAAGACCCCAA
CGAGAAGCGCGATCACATGGTCCTGCTGGAGTTCGTGACCGCCGCCGGGATCACTCTCGGCATGGACGAG
CTGTACAAGGCCAAGCCTTTGTCTCAAGAAGAATCCACCCTCATTGAAAGAGCAACGGCTACAATCAACA
GCATCCCCATCTCTGAAGACTACAGCGTCGCCAGCGCAGCTCTCTCTAGCGACGGCCGCATCTTCACTGG
TGTCAATGTATATCATTTTACTGGGGGACCTTGTGCAGAACTCGTGGTGCTGGGCACTGCTGCTGCTGCG
GCAGCTGGCAACCTGACTTGTATCGTCGCGATCGGAAATGAGAACAGGGGCATCTTGAGCCCCTGCGGAC
GGTGCCGACAGGTGCTTCTCGATCTGCATCCTGGGATCAAAGCCATAGTGAAGGACAGTGATGGACAGCC
GACGGCAGTTGGGATTCGTGAATTGCTGCCCTCTGGTTATGTGTGGGAGGGCTAAGCACTTCGTGGCCGA
GGAGCAGGACTGACACGTGCTACGAGATTTCGATTCCACCGCCGCCTTCTATGAAAGGTTGGGCTTCGGA
ATCGTTTTCCGGGACGCCGGCTGGATGATCCTCCAGCGCGGGGATCTCATGCTGGAGTTCTTCGCCCACC
CCAACTTGTTTATTGCAGCTTATAATGGTTACAAATAAAGCAATAGCATCACAAATTTCACAAATAAAGC
ATTTTTTTCACTGCATTCTAGTTGTGGTTTGTCCAAACTCATCAATGTATCTTATCATGTCTGTATACCG
TCGACCTCTAGCTAGAGCTTGGCGTAATCATGGTCATAGCTGTTTCCTGTGTGAAATTGTTATCCGCTCA
CAATTCCACACAACATACGAGCCGGAAGCATAAAGTGTAAAGCCTGGGGTGCCTAATGAGTGAGCTAACT
CACATTAATTGCGTTGCGCTCACTGCCCGCTTTCCAGTCGGGAAACCTGTCGTGCCAGCTGCATTAATGA
ATCGGCCAACGCGCGGGGAGAGGCGGTTTGCGTATTGGGCGCTCTTCCGCTTCCTCGCTCACTGACTCGC
TGCGCTCGGTCGTTCGGCTGCGGCGAGCGGTATCAGCTCACTCAAAGGCGGTAATACGGTTATCCACAGA
ATCAGGGGATAACGCAGGAAAGAACATGTGAGCAAAAGGCCAGCAAAAGGCCAGGAACCGTAAAAAGGCC
GCGTTGCTGGCGTTTTTCCATAGGCTCCGCCCCCCTGACGAGCATCACAAAAATCGACGCTCAAGTCAGA
GGTGGCGAAACCCGACAGGACTATAAAGATACCAGGCGTTTCCCCCTGGAAGCTCCCTCGTGCGCTCTCC
TGTTCCGACCCTGCCGCTTACCGGATACCTGTCCGCCTTTCTCCCTTCGGGAAGCGTGGCGCTTTCTCAT
AGCTCACGCTGTAGGTATCTCAGTTCGGTGTAGGTCGTTCGCTCCAAGCTGGGCTGTGTGCACGAACCCC
CCGTTCAGCCCGACCGCTGCGCCTTATCCGGTAACTATCGTCTTGAGTCCAACCCGGTAAGACACGACTT
ATCGCCACTGGCAGCAGCCACTGGTAACAGGATTAGCAGAGCGAGGTATGTAGGCGGTGCTACAGAGTTC
TTGAAGTGGTGGCCTAACTACGGCTACACTAGAAGAACAGTATTTGGTATCTGCGCTCTGCTGAAGCCAG
TTACCTTCGGAAAAAGAGTTGGTAGCTCTTGATCCGGCAAACAAACCACCGCTGGTAGCGGTGGTTTTTT
TGTTTGCAAGCAGCAGATTACGCGCAGAAAAAAAGGATCTCAAGAAGATCCTTTGATCTTTTCTACGGGG
TCTGACGCTCAGTGGAACGAAAACTCACGTTAAGGGATTTTGGTCATGAGATTATCAAAAAGGATCTTCA
CCTAGATCCTTTTAAATTAAAAATGAAGTTTTAAATCAATCTAAAGTATATATGAGTAAACTTGGTCTGA
CAGTTACCAATGCTTAATCAGTGAGGCACCTATCTCAGCGATCTGTCTATTTCGTTCATCCATAGTTGCC
TGACTCCCCGTCGTGTAGATAACTACGATACGGGAGGGCTTACCATCTGGCCCCAGTGCTGCAATGATAC
CGCGAGACCCACGCTCACCGGCTCCAGATTTATCAGCAATAAACCAGCCAGCCGGAAGGGCCGAGCGCAG
AAGTGGTCCTGCAACTTTATCCGCCTCCATCCAGTCTATTAATTGTTGCCGGGAAGCTAGAGTAAGTAGT
TCGCCAGTTAATAGTTTGCGCAACGTTGTTGCCATTGCTACAGGCATCGTGGTGTCACGCTCGTCGTTTG
GTATGGCTTCATTCAGCTTCGGTTCCCAACGATCAAGGCGAGTTACATGATCCCCCATGTTGTGCAAAAA
AGCGGTTAGCTCCTTCGGTCCTCCGATCGTTGTCAGAAGTAAGTTGGCCGCAGTGTTATCACTCATGGTT
ATGGCAGCACTGCATAATTCTCTTACTGTCATGCCATCCGTAAGATGCTTTTCTGTGACTGGTGAGTACT
CAACCAAGTCATTCTGAGAATAGTGTATGCGGCGACCGAGTTGCTCTTGCCCGGCGTCAATACGGGATAA
TACCGCGCCACATAGCAGAACTTTAAAAGTGCTCATCATTGGAAAACGTTCTTCGGGGCGAAAACTCTCA
AGGATCTTACCGCTGTTGAGATCCAGTTCGATGTAACCCACTCGTGCACCCAACTGATCTTCAGCATCTT
TTACTTTCACCAGCGTTTCTGGGTGAGCAAAAACAGGAAGGCAAAATGCCGCAAAAAAGGGAATAAGGGC
GACACGGAAATGTTGAATACTCATACTCTTCCTTTTTCAATATTATTGAAGCATTTATCAGGGTTATTGT
CTCATGAGCGGATACATATTTGAATGTATTTAGAAAAATAAACAAATAGGGGTTCCGCGCACATTTCCCC
GAAAAGTGCCACCTGACGTCGACGGATCGGGAGATCTCCCGATCCCCTATGGTGCACTCTCAGTACAATC
TGCTCTGATGCCGCATAGTTAAGCCAGTATCTGCTCCCTGCTTGTGTGTTGGAGGTCGCTGAGTAGTGCG
CGAGCAAAATTTAAGCTACAACAAGGCAAGGCTTGACCGACAATTGCATGAAGAATCTGCTTAGGGTTAG
GCGTTTTGCGCTGCTTCGCGATGTACGGGCCAGATATACGCGTT
